>Addgene plasmid #171673 | pSunS 1-335 | addgene full sequence | sequence record 339787 | Addgene NGS Result
TAATACGACTCACTATAGGGGAATTGTGAGCGGATAACAATTCCCCTCTAGAAATAATTTTGTTTAACTT
TAAGAAGGAGATATACCATGGGCAGCAGCCATCATCATCATCATCACAGCAGCGGCCTGGTGCCGCGCGG
CAGCCATATGAAACTGAGTGATATTTATTTGGAATTAAAGAAAGGCTATGCCGATTCTTTATTGTATTCA
GATTTGTCATTGTTGGTTAATATAATGGAATATGAAAAAGATATTGATGTGATGTCAATTCAATCTTTGG
TTGCAGGTTATGAAAAATCAGATACTCCTACAATAACATGCGGTATTATAGTTTATAACGAAAGCAAGAG
AATTAAAAAGTGTTTAAATAGTGTTAAAGATGATTTTAACGAGATTATTGTTCTAGATTCATACTCCACT
GATGATACCGTTGATATTATTAAATGTGATTTTCCTGATGTTGAAATTAAATATGAAAAGTGGAAGAATG
ATTTTTCCTATGCTAGAAATAAAATTATAGAGTATGCTACTTCCGAATGGATTTATTTTATTGATGCAGA
TAATTTATACTCTAAAGAAAACAAAGGGAAAATAGCTAAAGTAGCTAGAGTTTTAGAGTTTTTTTCTATT
GATTGTGTAGTTAGTCCATATATAGAAGAATATACTGGACATCTATATTCTGATACACGAAGAATGTTTC
GGCTCAATGGTAAAGTTAAATTTCATGGGAAAGTGCATGAAGAACCTATGAATTATAATCATAGTCTACC
TTTTAATTTCATTGTGAACCTTAAGGTTTACCATAATGGATATAATCCTTCAGAGAATAATATAAAATCA
AAAACACGAAGGAATATAAATCTCACAGAAGAAATGTTAAGATTGGAGCCCGAAAACCCAAAATGGTTAT
TCTTTTTCGGCAGAGAACTACATTTACTTGATAAAGATGAAGAAGCAATTGATTATCTGAAAAAATCAAT
AAACAACTATAAAAAATTTAATGATCAAAGACATTTTATAGATGCTTTAGTGCTATTATGTACTTTATTA
TTGCAGAGAAATAATTATGTTGACTTAACTTTATATTTGGATATATTGGAAACTGAATATCCAAGATGTG
TTGATGTTGATTACTTTAGATCTGCAATTTTGTGACTCGAGCACCACCACCACCACCACTGAGATCCGGC
TGCTAACAAAGCCCGAAAGGAAGCTGAGTTGGCTGCTGCCACCGCTGAGCAATAACTAGCATAACCCCTT
GGGGCCTCTAAACGGGTCTTGAGGGGTTTTTTGCTGAAAGGAGGAACTATATCCGGATTGGCGAATGGG
[124 nt withheld, positions 1330-1453]
C
[91 nt withheld, positions 1455-1545]
A
[49 nt withheld, positions 1547-1595]
CCTTTGACGTTGGAGTCCACGTTCTTT
[37 nt withheld, positions 1623-1659]
ACCCTATCTCGGTCTATTCTTTTGATTTATAAGGGATTTTGCCGATTTCGGCCTATTGGTTAAAAAATGA
GCTGATTTAACAAAAATTTAACGCGAATTTTAACAAAATATTAACGCTTACAATTTAGGTGGCACTTTTC
GGGGAAATGTGCGCGGAACCCCTATTTGTTTATTTTTCTAAATACATTCAAATATGTATCCGCTCATGAA
TTAATTCTTAGAAAAACTCATCGAGCATCAAATGAAACTGCAATTTATTCATATCAGGATTATCAATACC
ATATTTTTGAAAAAGCCGTTTCTGTAATGAAGGAGAAAACTCACCGAGGCAGTTCCATAGGATGGCAAGA
TCCTGGTATCGGTCTGCGATTCCGACTCGTCCAACATCAATACAACCTATTAATTTCCCCTCGTCAAAAA
TAAGGTTATCAAGTGAGAAATCACCATGAGTGACGACTGAATCCGGTGAGAATGGCAAAAGTTTATGCAT
TTCTTTCCAGACTTGTTCAACAGGCCAGCCATTACGCTCGTCATCAAAATCACTCGCATCAACCAAACCG
TTATTCATTCGTGATTGCGCCTGAGCGAGACGAAATACGCGATCGCTGTTAAAAGGACAATTACAAACAG
GAATCGAATGCAACCGGCGCAGGAACACTGCCAGCGCATCAACAATATTTTCACCTGAATCAGGATATTC
TTCTAATACCTGGAATGCTGTTTTCCCGGGGATCGCAGTGGTGAGTAACCATGCATCATCAGGAGTACGG
ATAAAATGCTTGATGGTCGGAAGAGGCATAAATTCCGTCAGCCAGTTTAGTCTGACCATCTCATCTGTAA
CATCATTGGCAACGCTACCTTTGCCATGTTTCAGAAACAACTCTGGCGCATCGGGCTTCCCATACAATCG
ATAGATTGTCGCACCTGATTGCCCGACATTATCGCGAGCCCATTTATACCCATATAAATCAGCATCCATG
TTGGAATTTAATCGCGGCCTAGAGCAAGACGTTTCCCGTTGAATATGGCTCATAACACCCCTTGTATTAC
TGTTTATGTAAGCAGACAGTTTTATTGTTCATGACCAAAATCCCTTAACGTGAGTTTTCGTTCCACTGAG
CGTCAGACCCCGTAGAAAAGATCAAAGGATCTTCTTGAGATCCTTTTTTTCTGCGCGTAATCTGCTGCTT
GCAAACAAAAAAACCACCGCTACCAGCGGTGGTTTGTTTGCCGGATCAAGAGCTACCAACTCTTTTTCCG
AAGGTAACTGGCTTCAGCAGAGCGCAGATACCAAATACTGTCCTTCTAGTGTAGCCGTAGTTAGGCCACC
ACTTCAAGAACTCTGTAGCACCGCCTACATACCTCGCTCTGCTAATCCTGTTACCAGTGGCTGCTGCCAG
TGGCGATAAGTCGTGTCTTACCGGGTTGGACTCAAGACGATAGTTACCGGATAAGGCGCAGCGGTCGGGC
TGAACGGGGGGTTCGTGCACACAGCCCAGCTTGGAGCGAACGACCTACACCGAACTGAGATACCTACAGC
GTGAGCTATGAGAAAGCGCCACGCTTCCCGAAGGGAGAAAGGCGGACAGGTATCCGGTAAGCGGCAGGGT
CGGAACAGGAGAGCGCACGAGGGAGCTTCCAGGGGGAAACGCCTGGTATCTTTATAGTCCTGTCGGGTTT
CGCCACCTCTGACTTGAGCGTCGATTTTTGTGATGCTCGTCAGGGGGGCGGAGCCTATGGAAAAACGCCA
GCAACGCGGCCTTTTTACGGTTCCTGGCCTTTTGCTGGCCTTTTGCTCACATGTTCTTTCCTGCGTTATC
CCCTGATTCTGTGGATAACCGTATTACCGCCTTTGAGTGAGCTGATACCGCTCGCCGCAGCCGAACGACC
GAGCGCAGCGAGTCAGTGAGCGAGGAAGCGGAAGAGCGCCTGATGCGGTATTTTCTCCTTACGCATCTGT
GCGGTATTTCACACCGCAATGGTGCACTCTCAGTACAATCTGCTCTGATGCCGCATAGTTAAGCCAGTAT
ACACTCCGCTATCGCTACGTGACTGGGTCATGGCTGCGCCCCGACACCCGCCAACACCCGCTGACGCGCC
CTGACGGGCTTGTCTGCTCCCGGCATCCGCTTACAGACAAGCTGTGACCGTCTCCGGGAGCTGCATGTGT
CAGAGGTTTTCACCGTCATCACCGAAACGCGCGAGGCAGCTGCGGTAAAGCTCATCAGCGTGGTCGTGAA
GCGATTCACAGATGTCTGCCTGTTCATCCGCGTCCAGCTCGTTGAGTTTCTCCAGAAGCGTTAATGTCTG
GCTTCTGATAAAGCGGGCCATGTTAAGGGCGGTTTTTTCCTGTTTGGTCACTGATGCCTCCGTGTAAGGG
GGATTTCTGTTCATGGGGGTAATGATACCGATGAAACGAGAGAGGATGCTCACGATACGGGTTACTGATG
ATGAACATGCCCGGTTACTGGAACGTTGTGAGGGTAAACAACTGGCGGTATGGATGCGGCGGGACCAGAG
AAAAATCACTCAGGGTCAATGCCAGCGCTTCGTTAATACAGATGTAGGTGTTCCACAGGGTAGCCAGCAG
CATCCTGCGATGCAGATCCGGAACATAATGGTGCAGGGCGCTGACTTCCGCGTTTCCAGACTTTACGAAA
CACGGAAACCGAAGACCATTCATGTTGTTGCTCAGGTCGCAGACGTTTTGCAGCAGCAGTCGCTTCACGT
TCGCTCGCGTATCGGTGATTCATTCTGCTAACCAGTAAGGCAACCCCGCCAGCCTAGCCGGGTCCTCAAC
GACAGGAGCACGATCATGCGCACCCGTGGGGCCGCCATGCCGGCGATAATGGCCTGCTTCTCGCCGAAAC
GTTTGGTGGCGGGACCAGTGACGAAGGCTTGAGCGAGGGCGTGCAAGATTCCGAATACCGCAAGCGACAG
GCCGATCATCGTCGCGCTCCAGCGAAAGCGGTCCTCGCCGAAAATGACCCAGAGCGCTGCCGGCACCTGT
CCTACGAGTTGCATGATAAAGAAGACAGTCATAAGTGCGGCGACGATAGTCATGCCCCGCGCCCACCGGA
AGGAGCTGACTGGGTTGAAGGCTCTCAAGGGCATCGGTCGAGATCCCGGTGCCTAATGAGTGAGCTAACT
TACATTAATTGCGTTGCGCTCACTGCCCGCTTTCCAGTCGGGAAACCTGTCGTGCCAGCTGCATTAATGA
ATCGGCCAACGCGCGGGGAGAGGCGGTTTGCGTATTGGGCGCCAGGGTGGTTTTTCTTTTCACCAGTGAG
ACGGGCAACAGCTGATTGCCCTTCACCGCCTGGCCCTGAGAGAGTTGCAGCAAGCGGTCCACGCTGGTTT
GCCCCAGCAGGCGAAAATCCTGTTTGATGGTGGTTAACGGCGGGATATAACATGAGCTGTCTTCGGTATC
GTCGTATCCCACTACCGAGATATCCGCACCAACGCGCAGCCCGGACTCGGTAATGGCGCGCATTGCGCCC
AGCGCCATCTGATCGTTGGCAACCAGCATCGCAGTGGGAACGATGCCCTCATTCAGCATTTGCATGGTTT
GTTGAAAACCGGACATGGCACTCCAGTCGCCTTCCCGTTCCGCTATCGGCTGAATTTGATTGCGAGTGAG
ATATTTATGCCAGCCAGCCAGACGCAGACGCGCCGAGACAGAACTTAATGGGCCCGCTAACAGCGCGATT
TGCTGGTGACCCAATGCGACCAGATGCTCCACGCCCAGTCGCGTACCGTCTTCATGGGAGAAAATAATAC
TGTTGATGGGTGTCTGGTCAGAGACATCAAGAAATAACGCCGGAACATTAGTGCAGGCAGCTTCCACAGC
AATGGCATCCTGGTCATCCAGCGGATAGTTAATGATCAGCCCACTGACGCGTTGCGCGAGAAGATTGTGC
ACCGCCGCTTTACAGGCTTCGACGCCGCTTCGTTCTACCATCGACACCACCACGCTGGCACCCAGTTGAT
CGGCGCGAGATTTAATCGCCGCGACAATTTGCGACGGCGCGTGCAGGGCCAGACTGGAGGTGGCAACGCC
AATCAGCAACGACTGTTTGCCCGCCAGTTGTTGTGCCACGCGGTTGGGAATGTAATTCAGCTCCGCCATC
GCCGCTTCCACTTTTTCCCGCGTTTTCGCAGAAACGTGGCTGGCCTGGTTCACCACGCGGGAAACGGTCT
GATAAGAGACACCGGCATACTCTGCGACATCGTATAACGTTACTGGTTTCACATTCACCACCCTGAATTG
ACTCTCTTCCGGGCGCTATCATGCCATACCGCGAAAGGTTTTGCGCCATTCGATGGTGTCCGGGATCTCG
ACGCTCTCCCTTATGCGACTCCTGCATTAGGAAGCAGCCCAGTAGTAGGTTGAGGCCGTTGAGCACCGCC
GCCGCAAGGAATGGTGCATGCAAGGAGATGGCGCCCAACAGTCCCCCGGCCACGGGGCCTGCCACCATAC
CCACGCCGAAACAAGCGCTCATGAGCCCGAAGTGGCGAGCCCGATCTTCCCCATCGGTGATGTCGGCGAT
ATAGGCGCCAGCAACCGCACCTGTGGCGCCGGTGATGCCGGCCACGATGCGTCCGGCGTAGAGGATCGAG
ATCTCGATCCCGCGAAAT
Features (pLannotate 1.2.2; 21 found; start..end, strand, type, name):
      1..19      +  promoter       T7 promoter: promoter for bacteriophage T7 RNA polymerase
     20..44      +  protein_bind   lac operator: The lac repressor binds to the lac operator to inhibit transcription in E. coli. This inhibition can be relieved by adding lactose or isopropyl-β-D-thiogalactopyranoside (IPTG). lac repressor encoded by lacI
     59..81      +  RBS            RBS: efficient ribosome binding site from bacteriophage T7 gene 10 (Olins and Rangwala, 1989)
    100..116     +  CDS            capTEV™ (fragment): composite tag for in vivo biotinylation, TEV protease cleavage, and 6xHis tagging
    127..144     +  CDS            thrombin site: thrombin recognition and cleavage site
    148..1152    +  CDS            sunS (fragment): SUNS_BACSU - Also known as yolJ. Experimental evidence at protein level: Swiss-Prot protein existence level 1. Transfers a hexose moiety onto 'Cys-41' of bacteriocin sublancin-168 (SunA). Accepts UDP-glucose (UDP-Glc), UDP-N- acetylglucosamine (UDP-GlcNAc), UDP-galactose (UDP-Gal), UDP-xylose (UDP-Xyl) and GDP-mannose as substrate. From Bacillus subtilis (strain 168).
   1162..1179    +  CDS            9xHis (fragment): 9xHis affinity tag
   1189..1238    +  CDS            SET1 (fragment): solubility-enhancement tag derived from T7 phage gene 10B
   1246..1293    +  terminator     T7 terminator: transcription terminator for bacteriophage T7 RNA polymerase
   1330..1758    +  rep_origin     f1 ori (sequence partly withheld): f1 bacteriophage origin of replication; arrow indicates direction of (+) strand synthesis
   1811..1868    +  promoter       AmpR promoter (fragment): bla
   1877..2692    -  CDS            KanR: aminoglycoside phosphotransferase; aph(3')-Ia; confers resistance to kanamycin in bacteria or G418 (Geneticin®) in eukaryotes
   2814..3402    +  rep_origin     ori: high-copy-number ColE1/pMB1/pBR322/pUC origin of replication
   3588..3727    -  misc_feature   bom: basis of mobility region from pBR322
   3829..4020    -  CDS            rop: Rop protein, which maintains plasmids at low copy number; rop
   4037..4417    +  CDS            YPB1_ECOLX: Protein predicted: Swiss-Prot protein existence level 4. From Escherichia coli.
   4489..4780    -  CDS            TcR (fragment): tetracycline efflux protein; tet; confers resistance to tetracycline
   4795..4816    -  protein_bind   CAP binding site: CAP binding activates transcription in the presence of cAMP. E. coli catabolite activator protein
   4829..5911    -  CDS            lacI: lac repressor; lacI; The lac repressor binds to the lac operator to inhibit transcription in E. coli. This inhibition can be relieved by adding lactose or isopropyl-β-D-thiogalactopyranoside (IPTG).
   5912..5989    -  promoter       lacI promoter: lacI
   5997..6276    -  CDS            TcR (fragment): tetracycline efflux protein; tet; confers resistance to tetracycline
