[The description below was written by a language model from this plasmid's Addgene catalogue record and pLannotate feature annotations shown in this document.]
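Description:
pSunS 1-335 is a bacterial expression plasmid built on the pET28b backbone for producing a truncated form of the Bacillus subtilis strain 168 glycosyltransferase SunS in E. coli. The roughly 1 kb insert, introduced by Gibson cloning, encodes residues 1–335 of SunS, the enzyme that transfers a hexose from nucleotide-sugar donors such as UDP-glucose onto a cysteine of the bacteriocin sublancin (SunA), forming an unusual S-glycosidic linkage.

Expression is driven by a T7 promoter with an adjacent lac operator and the phage T7 gene 10 ribosome binding site, so transcription requires a host supplying T7 RNA polymerase and is held off by the plasmid-encoded LacI repressor until IPTG is added; a T7 terminator closes the unit. The coding region begins with the backbone's N-terminal His-tag followed by a thrombin cleavage site, allowing metal-affinity purification and optional removal of the tag. The feature table also detects a His-tag-like fragment downstream of the insert, corresponding to the optional C-terminal tag of pET28. The catalogue lists only the N-terminal tag, and the record does not show whether a stop codon precedes the downstream one. The short capTEV, SET1 and TcR fragment annotations are most likely partial matches to ordinary backbone sequence rather than functional parts.

The plasmid is selected with kanamycin (aph(3')-Ia) and replicates from a pBR322-type origin accompanied by bom and rop, consistent with its low-copy listing; an f1 origin is also present. The associated work concerns structural and mechanistic study of protein S-glycosyltransferases, so the construct is suited to preparing recombinant truncated SunS for such biochemical and structural analysis.
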