Addgene plasmid #171673: pSunS 1-335
Purpose: SunS 1-335 expression in E. coli
Depositing lab: Wilfred van der Donk. Depositing organization: University of Illinois at Urbana-Champaign. Publication: Structural and mechanistic investigations of protein S-glycosyltransferases. Fujinami D, Garcia de Gonzalo CV, Biswas S, Hao Y, Wang H, Garg N, Lukk T, Nair SK, van der Donk WA. Cell Chem Biol. 2021 Dec 16;28(12):1740-1749.e6. doi: 10.1016/j.chembiol.2021.06.009. Epub 2021 Jul 21. PubMed 34283964.
Backbone
  Vector backbone: pET28b
  Backbone manufacturer: invitrogen
  Backbone size w/o insert (bp): 5293
  Total vector size (bp): 6301
  Vector type: Bacterial Expression
Growth in bacteria
  Bacterial resistance: Kanamycin, 50 μg/mL
  Growth temperature: 37°C
  Growth strain: DH5alpha
  Copy number: Low Copy
Gene/Insert
  Gene/Insert name: Glycosyltransferase SunS (alt name: SunS)
  Species: Bacillus subtilis (strain 168)
  Insert size (bp): 1008
  Entrez Gene: sunS (a.k.a. BSU_21450, BSU21450)
  Promoter: T7
  Tag / fusion protein: His-tag (N terminal on backbone)
  Cloning method: Gibson Cloning
  Sequencing primers: 5′ TAATACGACTCACTATAGGG; 3′ GCTAGTTATTGCTCAGCGG
Terms and licenses: Academic/Nonprofit Terms; Industry Terms: Not Available to Industry
How to cite: pSunS 1-335 was a gift from Wilfred van der Donk (Addgene plasmid # 171673 ; http://n2t.net/addgene:171673 ; RRID:Addgene_171673)
